Addgene plasmid #196410: AAV-GfaABC1D-Cre-4x6T
Purpose: Astrocytic expression of Cre recombinase in AAV; astrocyte specificity enhanced with 4x6T miRNA targeting cassette
Depositing lab: Stanley Thomas Carmichael. Depositing organization: University of California, Los Angeles (UCLA). Publication: A toolbox of astrocyte-specific, serotype-independent adeno-associated viral vectors using microRNA targeting sequences. Gleichman AJ, Kawaguchi R, Sofroniew MV, Carmichael ST. Nat Commun. 2023 Nov 16;14(1):7426. doi: 10.1038/s41467-023-42746-w. PubMed 37973910.
Backbone
  Vector backbone: pAAV-MCS
  Backbone manufacturer: Stratagene
  Backbone size w/o insert (bp): 3406
  Total vector size (bp): 5893
  Modifications to backbone: The GfaABC1D promoter and the 4x6T miRNA targeting cassette were added to confer astrocyte specificity.
  Vector type: Mammalian Expression, AAV ; Astrocyte-selective
Growth in bacteria
  Bacterial resistance: Ampicillin, 100 μg/mL
  Growth temperature: 37°C
  Growth strain: NEB Stable
  Copy number: Unknown
Gene/Insert
  Gene/Insert name: Cre (alt name: Cre recombinase)
  Insert size (bp): 1032
  Promoter: GfaABC1D
  Cloning method: Gibson Cloning
  Sequencing primers: 5′ tagcccactccttcataaag; 3′ ttattaggacaaggctggtg
Resource information
  A portion of this plasmid was derived from a plasmid made by: AAV-GfaABC1D-Cre-4x6T was created using AAV pmSyn1-EBFP-Cre (Addgene 51507) provided by Hongkui Zeng.
Terms and licenses: Academic/Nonprofit Terms; Industry Terms: Not Available to Industry
Depositor comments: Please visit https://www.biorxiv.org/content/10.1101/2023.02.21.529451v2 for bioRxiv preprint.
How to cite: AAV-GfaABC1D-Cre-4x6T was a gift from Stanley Thomas Carmichael (Addgene plasmid # 196410 ; http://n2t.net/addgene:196410 ; RRID:Addgene_196410) For viral preps, please replace (Addgene plasmid # 196410) in the above sentence with: (Addgene viral prep # 196410-AAV5)
