[The description below was written by a language model from this plasmid's Addgene catalogue record and pLannotate feature annotations shown in this document.]
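Description:
AAV-GfaABC1D-Cre-4x6T is an adeno-associated virus transfer plasmid built on the pAAV-MCS backbone and designed to deliver Cre recombinase selectively to astrocytes. It is propagated in bacteria through a high-copy ColE1/pUC-type origin and selected with ampicillin via the β-lactamase gene and its native promoter. An f1 phage origin is also present, along with small remnants of pBR322-derived bom and rop sequences. The expression cassette lies between AAV2 inverted terminal repeats, which allow the intervening DNA to be replicated and packaged into AAV particles when helper functions are supplied. The automated annotation recognises the downstream ITR in full but the upstream one only as two short fragments, which may reflect the difficulty of sequencing or annotating these repeats rather than a known defect.

Within the ITRs, the catalogue record states that Cre is driven by GfaABC1D, a compact GFAP-derived promoter used for astrocyte expression. The feature table does not annotate it, but an unannotated stretch upstream of the Cre coding sequence is consistent with its position. Downstream of Cre lies the 4x6T cassette, also unannotated, which places microRNA target sequences in the transcript so that cells expressing the matching microRNAs silence it, suppressing off-target expression and sharpening astrocyte specificity. A short SV40 large T antigen fragment is annotated in this region, and its role is not stated. The transcript ends at a human growth hormone polyadenylation signal. The Cre portion was derived from an earlier AAV Cre plasmid. The vector is used to drive loxP recombination specifically in astrocytes, for example with floxed alleles or Cre-dependent reporters.
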