Features (pLannotate 1.2.2; 13 found; start..end, strand, type, name):
     23..611     +  rep_origin     ori: high-copy-number ColE1/pMB1/pBR322/pUC origin of replication
    684..711     +  repeat_region  AAV2 ITR (fragment): inverted terminal repeat of adeno-associated virus serotype 2 inverted
    740..767     +  repeat_region  AAV2 ITR (fragment): inverted terminal repeat of adeno-associated virus serotype 2 inverted
   1586..2613    +  CDS            Cre (fragment): site-specific recombinase Cre is a site-specific recombinase from bacteriophage P1. Recombination occurs at loxP sequences.
   3177..3260    +  CDS            large T antigen (fragment): large T antigen from SV40 (simian virus 40)
   3306..3782    +  polyA_signal   hGH poly(A) signal: human growth hormone polyadenylation signal
   3828..3968    +  repeat_region  AAV2 ITR: inverted terminal repeat of adeno-associated virus serotype 2 inverted
   3973..4024    -  misc_feature   bom (fragment): basis of mobility region from pBR322
   4043..4498    +  rep_origin     f1 ori (sequence partly withheld): f1 bacteriophage origin of replication; arrow indicates direction of (+) strand synthesis
   4499..4548    -  misc_feature   bom (fragment): basis of mobility region from pBR322
   4650..4685    -  CDS            rop (fragment): Rop protein, which maintains plasmids at low copy number; rop
   4780..4884    +  promoter       AmpR promoter: bla
   4885..5745    +  CDS            AmpR: β-lactamase; bla; confers resistance to ampicillin, carbenicillin, and related antibiotics
>Addgene plasmid #196410 | AAV-GfaABC1D-Cre-4x6T | addgene full sequence | sequence record 385082 | Addgene NGS Result
TAGAAAAGATCAAAGGATCTTCTTGAGATCCTTTTTTTCTGCGCGTAATCTGCTGCTTGCAAACAAAAAA
ACCACCGCTACCAGCGGTGGTTTGTTTGCCGGATCAAGAGCTACCAACTCTTTTTCCGAAGGTAACTGGC
TTCAGCAGAGCGCAGATACCAAATACTGTTCTTCTAGTGTAGCCGTAGTTAGGCCACCACTTCAAGAACT
CTGTAGCACCGCCTACATACCTCGCTCTGCTAATCCTGTTACCAGTGGCTGCTGCCAGTGGCGATAAGTC
GTGTCTTACCGGGTTGGACTCAAGACGATAGTTACCGGATAAGGCGCAGCGGTCGGGCTGAACGGGGGGT
TCGTGCACACAGCCCAGCTTGGAGCGAACGACCTACACCGAACTGAGATACCTACAGCGTGAGCTATGAG
AAAGCGCCACGCTTCCCGAAGGGAGAAAGGCGGACAGGTATCCGGTAAGCGGCAGGGTCGGAACAGGAGA
GCGCACGAGGGAGCTTCCAGGGGGAAACGCCTGGTATCTTTATAGTCCTGTCGGGTTTCGCCACCTCTGA
CTTGAGCGTCGATTTTTGTGATGCTCGTCAGGGGGGCGGAGCCTATGGAAAAACGCCAGCAACGCGGCCT
TTTTACGGTTCCTGGCCTTTTGCTGGCCTTTTGCTCACATGTCCTGCAGGCAGCTGCGCGCTCGCTCGCT
CACTGAGGCCGCCCGGGCGTCGGGCGACCTTTGGTCGCCCGGCCTCAGTGAGCGAGCGAGCGCGCAGAGA
GGGAGTGGCCAACTCCATCACTAGGGGTTCCTGCGGCCGCACGCGTACATATCCTGGTGTGGAGTAGGGG
ACGCTGCTCTGACAGAGGCTCGGGGGCCTGAGCTGGCTCTGTGAGCTGGGGAGGAGGCAGACAGCCAGGC
CTTGTCTGCAAGCAGACCTGGCAGCATTGGGCTGGCCGCCCCCCAGGGCCTCCTCTTCATGCCCAGTGAA
TGACTCACCTTGGCACAGACACAATGTTCGGGGTGGGCACAGTGCCTGCTTCCCGCCGCACCCCAGCCCC
CCTCAAATGCCTTCCGAGAAGCCCATTGAGCAGGGGGCTTGCATTGCACCCCAGCCTGACAGCCTGGCAT
CTTGGGATAAAAGCAGCACAGCCCCCTAGGGGCTGCCCTTGCTGTGTGGCGCCACCGGCGGTGGAGAACA
AGGCTCTATTCAGCCTGTGCCCAGGAAAGGGGATCAGGGGATGCCCAGGCATGGACAGTGGGTGGCAGGG
GGGGAGAGGAGGGCTGTCTGCTTCCCAGAAGTCCAAGGACACAAATGGGTGAGGGGAGAGCTCTCCCCAT
AGCTGGGCTGCGGCCCAACCCCACCCCCTCAGGCTATGCCAGGGGGTGTTGCCAGGGGCACCCGGGCATC
GCCAGTCTAGCCCACTCCTTCATAAAGCCCTCGCATCCCAGGAGCGAGCAGAGCCAGAGCAGGTTGGAGA
GGAGACGCATCACCTCCGCTGCTCGCTTAATTAATACCTGAATTCTGCAGATTCGAGCGGCCGCCAGTGT
GATGGATATCTGCAGAATTCAGGTGGCCAAGATCTGCCACCATGGCCAATTTACTGACCGTACACCAAAA
TTTGCCTGCATTACCGGTCGATGCAACGAGTGATGAGGTTCGCAAGAACCTGATGGACATGTTCAGGGAT
CGCCAGGCGTTTTCTGAGCATACCTGGAAAATGCTTCTGTCCGTTTGCCGGTCGTGGGCGGCATGGTGCA
AGTTGAATAACCGGAAATGGTTTCCCGCAGAACCTGAAGATGTTCGCGATTATCTTCTATATCTTCAGGC
GCGCGGTCTGGCAGTAAAAACTATCCAGCAACATTTGGGCCAGCTAAACATGCTTCATCGTCGGTCCGGG
CTGCCACGACCAAGTGACAGCAATGCTGTTTCACTGGTTATGCGGCGGATCCGAAAAGAAAACGTTGATG
CCGGTGAACGTGCAAAACAGGCTCTAGCGTTCGAACGCACTGATTTCGACCAGGTTCGTTCACTCATGGA
AAATAGCGATCGCTGCCAGGATATACGTAATCTGGCATTTCTGGGGATTGCTTATAACACCCTGTTACGT
ATAGCCGAAATTGCCAGGATCAGGGTTAAAGATATCTCACGTACTGACGGTGGGAGAATGTTAATCCATA
TTGGCAGAACGAAAACGCTGGTTAGCACCGCAGGTGTAGAGAAGGCACTTAGCCTGGGGGTAACTAAACT
GGTCGAGCGATGGATTTCCGTCTCTGGTGTAGCTGATGATCCGAATAACTACCTGTTTTGCCGGGTCAGA
AAAAATGGTGTTGCCGCGCCATCTGCCACCAGCCAGCTATCAACTCGCGCCCTGGAAGGGATTTTTGAAG
CAACTCATCGATTGATTTACGGCGCTAAGGATGACTCTGGTCAGAGATACCTGGCCTGGTCTGGACACAG
TGCCCGTGTCGGAGCCGCGCGAGATATGGCCCGCGCTGGAGTTTCAATACCGGAGATCATGCAAGCTGGT
GGCTGGACCAATGTAAATATTGTCATGAACTATATCCGTAACCTGGATAGTGAAACAGGGGCAATGGTGC
GCCTGCTGGAAGATGGCGATTAGCATATGGGCATTCACCGCGTGCCTTACTACGCGTATTCTTAAGCAAT
AAGCGAATATAACACGGTCGATCTAAAAAGGTTAGCTGGGTGTGTTAGAAGCCCTGCAAGACGACCTGCG
CATTATTACTCACGGTACGACGCATTATTACTCACGGTACGAGGCATTCACCGCGTGCCTTACTACGCGT
ATTCTTAAGCAATAAGCGAATATAACACGGTCGATCTAAAAAGGTTAGCTGGGTGTGTTAGAAGCCCTGC
AAGACGACCTGGGCATTCACCGCGTGCCTTACTACGCGTATTCTTAAGCAATAAGCGAATATAACACGGT
CGATCTAAAAAGGTTAGCTGGGTGTGTTAGAAGCCCTGCAAGACGACCTGGGTACCGCATTATTACTCAC
GGTACGACGCATTATTACTCACGGTACGAGGCATTCACCGCGTGCCTTACTACGCGTATTCTTAAGCAAT
AAGCGAATATAACACGGTCGATCTAAAAAGGTTAGCTGGGTGTGTTAGAAGCCCTGCAAGACGACCTGGG
TACCAGGTAAAGCGGCCGCGACTCTAGATCATAATCAGCCATACCACATTTGTAGAGGTTTTACTTGCTT
TAAAAAACCTCCCACACCTCCCCCTGAACCTGAAACATAAAATGAATGCAATTCTGCCTCGAGCAGCGCT
GCTCGAGAGATCTACGGGTGGCATCCCTGTGACCCCTCCCCAGTGCCTCTCCTGGCCCTGGAAGTTGCCA
CTCCAGTGCCCACCAGCCTTGTCCTAATAAAATTAAGTTGCATCATTTTGTCTGACTAGGTGTCCTTCTA
TAATATTATGGGGTGGAGGGGGGTGGTATGGAGCAAGGGGCAAGTTGGGAAGACAACCTGTAGGGCCTGC
GGGGTCTATTGGGAACCAAGCTGGAGTGCAGTGGCACAATCTTGGCTCACTGCAATCTCCGCCTCCTGGG
TTCAAGCGATTCTCCTGCCTCAGCCTCCCGAGTTGTTGGGATTCCAGGCATGCATGACCAGGCTCAGCTA
ATTTTTGTTTTTTTGGTAGAGACGGGGTTTCACCATATTGGCCAGGCTGGTCTCCAACTCCTAATCTCAG
GTGATCTACCCACCTTGGCCTCCCAAATTGCTGGGATTACAGGCGTGAACCACTGCTCCCTTCCCTGTCC
TTCTGATTTTGTAGGTAACCACGTGGTGGTGCGGACCGAGCGGCCGCAGGAACCCCTAGTGATGGAGTTG
GCCACTCCCTCTCTGCGCGCTCGCTCGCTCACTGAGGCCGGGCGACCAAAGGTCGCCCGACGCCCGGGCT
TTGCCCGGGCGGCCTCAGTGAGCGAGCGAGCGCGCAGCTGCCTGCAGGGGCGCCTGATGCGGTATTTTCT
CCTTACGCATCTGTGCGGTATTTCACACCGCATA
[95 nt withheld, positions 4025-4119]
T
[46 nt withheld, positions 4121-4166]
C
[141 nt withheld, positions 4168-4308]
CCTTTGACGTTGGAGTCCACGTTCTTT
[37 nt withheld, positions 4336-4372]
ACTCTATCTCGGGCTATTCTTTTGATTTATAAGGGATTTTGCCGATTTCGGTCTATTGGTTAAAAAATGA
GCTGATTTAACAAAAATTTAACGCGAATTTTAACAAAATATTAACGTTTACAATTTTATGGTGCACTCTC
AGTACAATCTGCTCTGATGCCGCATAGTTAAGCCAGCCCCGACACCCGCCAACACCCGCTGACGCGCCCT
GACGGGCTTGTCTGCTCCCGGCATCCGCTTACAGACAAGCTGTGACCGTCTCCGGGAGCTGCATGTGTCA
GAGGTTTTCACCGTCATCACCGAAACGCGCGAGACGAAAGGGCCTCGTGATACGCCTATTTTTATAGGTT
AATGTCATGATAATAATGGTTTCTTAGACGTCAGGTGGCACTTTTCGGGGAAATGTGCGCGGAACCCCTA
TTTGTTTATTTTTCTAAATACATTCAAATATGTATCCGCTCATGAGACAATAACCCTGATAAATGCTTCA
ATAATATTGAAAAAGGAAGAGTATGAGTATTCAACATTTCCGTGTCGCCCTTATTCCCTTTTTTGCGGCA
TTTTGCCTTCCTGTTTTTGCTCACCCAGAAACGCTGGTGAAAGTAAAAGATGCTGAAGATCAGTTGGGTG
CACGAGTGGGTTACATCGAACTGGATCTCAACAGCGGTAAGATCCTTGAGAGTTTTCGCCCCGAAGAACG
TTTTCCAATGATGAGCACTTTTAAAGTTCTGCTATGTGGCGCGGTATTATCCCGTATTGACGCCGGGCAA
GAGCAACTCGGTCGCCGCATACACTATTCTCAGAATGACTTGGTTGAGTACTCACCAGTCACAGAAAAGC
ATCTTACGGATGGCATGACAGTAAGAGAATTATGCAGTGCTGCCATAACCATGAGTGATAACACTGCGGC
CAACTTACTTCTGACAACGATCGGAGGACCGAAGGAGCTAACCGCTTTTTTGCACAACATGGGGGATCAT
GTAACTCGCCTTGATCGTTGGGAACCGGAGCTGAATGAAGCCATACCAAACGACGAGCGTGACACCACGA
TGCCTGTAGCAATGGCAACAACGTTGCGCAAACTATTAACTGGCGAACTACTTACTCTAGCTTCCCGGCA
ACAATTAATAGACTGGATGGAGGCGGATAAAGTTGCAGGACCACTTCTGCGCTCGGCCCTTCCGGCTGGC
TGGTTTATTGCTGATAAATCTGGAGCCGGTGAGCGTGGGTCTCGCGGTATCATTGCAGCACTGGGGCCAG
ATGGTAAGCCCTCCCGTATCGTAGTTATCTACACGACGGGGAGTCAGGCAACTATGGATGAACGAAATAG
ACAGATCGCTGAGATAGGTGCCTCACTGATTAAGCATTGGTAACTGTCAGACCAAGTTTACTCATATATA
CTTTAGATTGATTTAAAACTTCATTTTTAATTTAAAAGGATCTAGGTGAAGATCCTTTTTGATAATCTCA
TGACCAAAATCCCTTAACGTGAGTTTTCGTTCCACTGAGCGTCAGACCCCG
